Addgene plasmid #28270: OTUD5
Depositing lab: Cheryl Arrowsmith. Depositing organization: University of Toronto.
Backbone
  Vector backbone: pET28-MHL (Addgene plasmid 26096)
  Backbone manufacturer: SGC
  Backbone size w/o insert (bp): 7325
  Vector type: Bacterial Expression
Growth in bacteria
  Bacterial resistance: Kanamycin, 50 μg/mL
  Growth temperature: 37°C
  Growth strain: DH5alpha
  Copy number: Low Copy
Gene/Insert
  Gene/Insert name: OTUD5 (alt names: PDB: 3PFY; OTU domain-containing protein 5)
  Species: H. sapiens (human)
  Insert size (bp): 501
  Mutation: OTU DOMAIN (residues 172-339).
  Entrez Gene: OTUD5 (a.k.a. DUBA, MCAND)
  Tag / fusion protein: His tag with TEV cleavage (N terminal on backbone)
  Cloning method: Restriction Enzyme; 5′ cloning site ligation-independent cloning (unknown if destroyed); 3′ cloning site ligation-independent cloning (unknown if destroyed)
  Sequencing primers: 5′ T7; 3′ T7-term
Terms and licenses: Academic/Nonprofit Terms; Industry Terms: Not Available to Industry
Depositor comments: PDB: 3PFY. http://www.thesgc.org/structures/3PFY/
How to cite: OTUD5 was a gift from Cheryl Arrowsmith (Addgene plasmid # 28270 ; http://n2t.net/addgene:28270 ; RRID:Addgene_28270)
