[The description below was written by a language model from this plasmid's Addgene catalogue record.]
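Description:
OTUD5 is a bacterial expression plasmid built on the pET28-MHL backbone, a pET28-derived vector from a structural genomics programme (listed backbone size 7325 bp without insert). It is propagated in E. coli as a low-copy plasmid under kanamycin selection. No feature table accompanies the entry, so the origin of replication and the promoter are not explicitly stated. However, the listed sequencing primers (T7 forward and T7 terminator reverse) are consistent with the T7 promoter/terminator expression cassette typical of pET vectors, which requires a host strain supplying T7 RNA polymerase for expression.

The insert is a 501 bp fragment of human OTUD5 (also known as DUBA), encoding only the OTU domain, residues 172–339, rather than the full-length protein. OTUD5 is an OTU-family deubiquitinase, and this domain is its catalytic core. The fragment was introduced by ligation-independent cloning, in frame with an N-terminal His tag supplied by the backbone and followed by a TEV protease cleavage site. This arrangement allows the recombinant protein to be captured by immobilised-metal affinity chromatography and the tag then removed by TEV digestion to leave near-native protein.

The depositor links the construct to a Protein Data Bank structure entry, indicating that it was used to produce the OTU domain for crystallographic structure determination. It is therefore suited to recombinant production of the isolated catalytic domain for structural, biochemical or enzymatic studies. Distribution is limited to academic and nonprofit users.
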