>Addgene plasmid #28270 | OTUD5 | depositor partial sequence | sequence record 13389 | Author sequence
GCAGGCTACAACAGTGAGGACGAGTATGAGGCGGCTGCAGCACGCATCGAGGCTATGGACCCTGCCACTG
TCGAGCAGCAGGAGCATTGGTTTGAAAAGGCCCTACGAGACAAGAAGGGCTTCATCATCAAGCAGATGAA
GGAGGATGGCGCCTGTCTCTTCCGGGCTGTAGCTGACCAGGTGTATGGAGACCAGGACATGCATGAGGTT
GTGCGAAAGCATTGCATGGACTATCTGATGAAGAATGCCGACTACTTCTCCAACTATGTCACAGAGGACT
TTACCACCTACATTAACAGGAAGCGGAAAAACAATTGCCATGGCAACCACATTGAGATGCAGGCCATGGC
AGAGATGTACAACCGTCCTGTGGAGGTGTACCAGTACAGCACAGAACCCATCAACACATTCCATGGGATA
CATCAAAACGAGGACGAACCCATTCGTGTTAGCTACCATCGGAATATCCACTATAATTCAGTGGTGAATC
CTAACAAGGCC
