>Addgene plasmid #28270 | OTUD5 | addgene partial sequence | sequence record 34617 | 28270 with T7
GCGAATTCCTCTGAATATTTTGTTTACTTTAAGAAGGAGATATACCATGCATCATCATCATCATCACAGC
AGCGGCAGAGAAAACTTGTATTTCCAGGGCGCAGGCTACAACAGTGAGGACGAGTATGAGGCGGCTGCAG
CACGCATCGAGGCTATGGACCCTGCCACTGTCGAGCAGCAGGAGCATTGGTTTGAAAAGGCCCTACGAGA
CAAGAAGGGCTTCATCATCAAGCAGATGAAGGAGGATGGCGCCTGTCTCTTCCGGGCTGTAGCTGACCAG
GTGTATGGAGACCAGGACATGCATGAGGTTGTGCGAAAGCATTGCATGGACTATCTGATGAAGAATGCCG
ACTACTTCTCCAACTATGTCACAGAGGACTTTACCACCTACATTAACAGGAAGCGGAAAAACAATTGCCA
TGGCAACCACATTGAGATGCAGGCCATGGCAGAGATGTACAACCGTCCTGTGGAGGTGTACCAGTACAGC
ACAGAACCCATCAACACATTCCATGGGATACATCAAAACGAGGACGAACCCATTCGTGTTAGCTACCATC
GGAATATCCACTATAATTCAGTGGTGAATCCTAACAAGGCCTGATGACGAAGCTTGCGGCCGCACTCGAG
CACCACCACCACCACCACTGAGATCCGGCTGCTAACAAAGCCCGAAAGGAAGCTGAGTTGGCTGCTGCCA
CCGCTGAGCAATAACTAGCATAACCCCTTGGGGCCTCTAAACGGGTCTTGAGGGGTTTTTTGCTGAAAGG
AGGAACTATATCCGGATTGGCGAATGGG
[112 nt withheld, positions 799-910]
CTCGCCACGTTCGCCGGCTTTTCCCGTCAAGCTCTAAATCGGGGGCTCCCTT
